Addgene plasmid #99092: pRRG763-CRELD
Purpose: dsRNA and riboprobe synthesis for Schmidtea mediterranea CRELD
Depositing lab: Phillip Newmark. Depositing organization: University of Illinois at Urbana-Champaign. Publication: A functional genomics screen in planarians reveals regulators of whole-brain regeneration. Roberts-Galbraith RH, Brubacher JL, Newmark PA. Elife. 2016 Sep 9;5. pii: e17002. doi: 10.7554/eLife.17002. PubMed 27612384.
Backbone
  Vector backbone: pJC53.2
  Backbone manufacturer: Phillip Newmark (Addgene plasmid # 26536)
  Backbone size w/o insert (bp): 3240
  Vector type: T/A Cloning Vector for dsRNA generation and the generation of sense and anti-sense probes
Growth in bacteria
  Bacterial resistance: Ampicillin and Kanamycin, 100 & 50 μg/mL
  Growth temperature: 37°C
  Growth strain: DH5alpha
  Copy number: High Copy
Gene/Insert
  Gene/Insert name: CRELD in situ probe (alt names: KY024328.1 (Genbank); dd_Smed_v6_4289_0_1)
  Species: Schmidtea mediterranea
  Insert size (bp): 422
  Cloning method: Restriction Enzyme; 5′ cloning site Eam1105I (destroyed during cloning); 3′ cloning site Eam1105I (destroyed during cloning)
  Sequencing primers: 5′ Sp6; 3′ T3
Terms and licenses: Academic/Nonprofit Terms; Industry Terms: Not Available to Industry
Depositor comments: Cloning primers: F-AAAAATTGTGCCCATCTTCG, R-TGATTCCATCCTTCAGCACA
How to cite: pRRG763-CRELD was a gift from Phillip Newmark (Addgene plasmid # 99092 ; http://n2t.net/addgene:99092 ; RRID:Addgene_99092)
