[The description below was written by a language model from this plasmid's Addgene catalogue record and pLannotate feature annotations shown in this document.]
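Description:
pRRG763-CRELD is a small bacterial plasmid built on the pJC53.2 backbone, a T/A cloning vector designed for in vitro transcription of double-stranded RNA and of sense or antisense riboprobes. It carries a 422 bp fragment of the CRELD gene from the planarian Schmidtea mediterranea, inserted at Eam1105I sites that were destroyed during cloning. In this type of vector, that enzyme typically generates the single-base overhangs needed to accept a PCR product. The plasmid is propagated in E. coli from a high-copy ColE1/pUC-type origin. It is selected with both ampicillin and kanamycin, consistent with the β-lactamase (AmpR) and neo/nptII coding sequences annotated in the 3,765 nt sequence. The short M13 origin fragment and the Tn5 transposase fragment upstream of neo appear to be non-functional remnants of the backbone's construction.

The functional core is a symmetrical arrangement of phage promoters around the insert. On one side, a T7 promoter is followed by an SP6 promoter, both reading inward. On the other side, a T3 promoter and a second T7 promoter face inward on the opposite strand. T7 terminators flank the whole cassette on its outer edges. Because T7 promoters sit at both ends, both strands can be transcribed with T7 RNA polymerase, usually from a PCR-amplified template, and annealed into dsRNA for RNA interference. SP6 or T3 polymerase each transcribe only one strand, yielding strand-specific probes for in situ hybridization. The record does not state the insert's orientation, so it is not clear which of these gives the antisense probe. The plasmid was deposited in connection with a functional genomics screen for regulators of planarian brain regeneration, where such constructs serve for gene knockdown and expression mapping.
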