Features (pLannotate 1.2.2; 12 found; start..end, strand, type, name):
      8..596     +  rep_origin     ori: high-copy-number ColE1/pMB1/pBR322/pUC origin of replication
    779..826     -  terminator     T7 terminator: transcription terminator for bacteriophage T7 RNA polymerase
    840..858     +  promoter       T7 promoter: promoter for bacteriophage T7 RNA polymerase
    862..880     +  promoter       SP6 promoter: promoter for bacteriophage SP6 RNA polymerase
   1422..1440    -  promoter       T3 promoter: promoter for bacteriophage T3 RNA polymerase
   1444..1462    -  promoter       T7 promoter: promoter for bacteriophage T7 RNA polymerase
   1476..1523    +  terminator     T7 terminator: transcription terminator for bacteriophage T7 RNA polymerase
   1530..1596    +  rep_origin     M13 ori (fragment): M13 bacteriophage origin of replication; arrow indicates direction of (+) strand synthesis
   1599..1898    +  CDS            tnpA (fragment): TN5P_ECOLX - Also known as tnp. Experimental evidence at protein level: Swiss-Prot protein existence level 1. Mediates transposition of transposon Tn5 by a 'cut and paste' mechanism. First, the monomeric transposase binds the 19 bp inverted DNA repeats flanking the transposon. Then, dimerization of the DNA- bound transposase creates a synaptic DNA complex. After nicking of the first DNA strand, excision of the transposon proceeds through a series of intermediates. The transposase then mediates the insertion of the transposon at a new site by strand transfer. The activity of the wild- type tran
   1930..2721    +  CDS            neo: KKA2_KLEPN - Also known as kan, nptII. Experimental evidence at protein level: Swiss-Prot protein existence level 1. Resistance to kanamycin, neomycin, paromomycin, ribostamycin, butirosin and gentamicin B. From Klebsiella pneumoniae.
   2725..2741    +  promoter       AmpR promoter (fragment): bla
   2742..3602    +  CDS            AmpR: β-lactamase; bla; confers resistance to ampicillin, carbenicillin, and related antibiotics
>Addgene plasmid #99092 | pRRG763-CRELD | addgene full sequence | sequence record 192091 | Addgene NGS Result
GATCTTCTTGAGATCCTTTTTTTCTGCGCGTAATCTGCTGCTTGCAAACAAAAAAACCACCGCTACCAGC
GGTGGTTTGTTTGCCGGATCAAGAGCTACCAACTCTTTTTCCGAAGGTAACTGGCTTCAGCAGAGCGCAG
ATACCAAATACTGTTCTTCTAGTGTAGCCGTAGTTAGGCCACCACTTCAAGAACTCTGTAGCACCGCCTA
CATACCTCGCTCTGCTAATCCTGTTACCAGTGGCTGCTGCCAGTGGCGATAAGTCGTGTCTTACCGGGTT
GGACTCAAGACGATAGTTACCGGATAAGGCGCAGCGGTCGGGCTGAACGGGGGGTTCGTGCACACAGCCC
AGCTTGGAGCGAACGACCTACACCGAACTGAGATACCTACAGCGTGAGCTATGAGAAAGCGCCACGCTTC
CCGAAGGGAGAAAGGCGGACAGGTATCCGGTAAGCGGCAGGGTCGGAACAGGAGAGCGCACGAGGGAGCT
TCCAGGGGGAAACGCCTGGTATCTTTATAGTCCTGTCGGGTTTCGCCACCTCTGACTTGAGCGTCGATTT
TTGTGATGCTCGTCAGGGGGGCGGAGCCTATGGAAAAACGCCAGCAACGCGGCCTTTTTACGGTTCCTGG
CCTTTTGCTGGCCTTTTGCTCACATGTTCTTTCCTGCGTTATCCCCTGATTCTGTGGATAACCGTATTAC
CGCCTTTGAGTGAGCTGATACCGCTCGCCGCAGCCGAACGACCGAGCGCAGCGAGTCAGTGAGCGAGGAA
GCACGCGTCAAAAAACCCCTCAAGACCCGTTTAGAGGCCCCAAGGGGTTATGCTAGGCGCGCCGGATCCT
AATACGACTCACTATAGGGAGATTTAGGTGACACTATAGAAGTGACCTTAGTACGCAGCAGAGGCAAGTG
GTGAAAAATTTCAGAACAAACCAACAAACAAATTGTTGCATCGCTTGTTTAGGCTTTGTTCGGAAAATTA
ACCGTCCTAGTCATTAGATTCTGTTTTTGGGAAAAATTAATGCTTTCCTTTTAATTCATTGAAATTGCAA
TACGAAAATATAAAAAAAAATTTGATGTGAAATAATTGATTATTTCAGTTTTTTTTTAATATATTATAAT
CAAATATATTTCTCGTCTGTCATCGTCGATTAAATTTCGGATTCACTCGACCGATGTATTGCTCAAAATG
TTACCATGAACGAAAATATACCCGGCTCGAATTAGCAACCTGGCAGGATAAAATTCCAGTAATCGTTGGT
ATAGAAGAAATTGTTAAAACAATATTTGAATATTCATTTGACCAAGTCGATGAAGATAAGCCCATTAAAA
CAACAGTAATCAAAGACTGGAATGAAGAAGAAATTTACTGTTTGTGTGAAAAAAAGATTTCCGAAATCAA
CAATTCTCACGAGAAGGTCTCCCTTTAGTGAGGGTTAATTCTCCCTATAGTGAGTCGTATTAGGATCCGG
CGCGCCTAGCATAACCCCTTGGGGCCTCTAAACGGGTCTTGAGGGGTTTTTTGACGCGTCGATTTCGGCC
TATTGGTTAAAAAATGAGCTGATTTAACAAAAATTTAACGCGAATTTTAACAAAATTCAGGGCGCAAGGG
CTGCTAAAGGAAGCGGAACACGTAGAAAGCCAGTCCGCAGAAACGGTGCTGACCCCGGATGAATGTCAGC
TACTGGGCTATCTGGACAAGGGAAAACGCAAGCGCAAAGAGAAAGCAGGTAGCTTGCAGTGGGCTTACAT
GGCGATAGCTAGACTGGGCGGTTTTATGGACAGCAAGCGAACCGGAATTGCCAGCTGGGGCGCCCTCTGG
TAAGGTTGGGAAGCCCTGCAAAGTAAACTGGATGGCTTTCTTGCCGCCAATGATCTGATGGCGCAGGGGA
TCAAGATCTGATCAAGAGACAGGATGAGGATCGTTTCGCATGATTGAACAAGATGGATTGCACGCAGGTT
CTCCGGCCGCTTGGGTGGAGAGGCTATTCGGCTATGACTGGGCACAACAGACAATCGGCTGCTCTGATGC
CGCCGTGTTCCGGCTGTCAGCGCAGGGGCGCCCGGTTCTTTTTGTCAAGACCGACCTGTCCGGTGCCCTG
AATGAACTGCAGGACGAGGCAGCGCGGCTATCGTGGCTGGCCACGACGGGCGTTCCTTGCGCAGCTGTGC
TCGACGTTGTCACTGAAGCGGGAAGGGACTGGCTGCTATTGGGCGAAGTGCCGGGGCAGGATCTCCTGTC
ATCCCACCTTGCTCCTGCCGAGAAAGTATCCATCATGGCTGATGCAATGCGGCGGCTGCATACGCTTGAT
CCGGCTACCTGCCCATTCGACCACCAAGCGAAACATCGCATCGAGCGAGCACGTACTCGGATGGAAGCCG
GTCTTGTCGATCAGGATGATCTGGACGAAGAGCATCAGGGGCTCGCGCCAGCCGAACTGTTCGCCAGGCT
CAAGGCGCGCATGCCCGACGGCGAGGATCTCGTCGTGACCCATGGCGATGCCTGCTTGCCGAATATCATG
GTGGAAAATGGCCGCTTTTCTGGATTCATCGACTGTGGCCGGCTGGGTGTGGCGGACCGCTATCAGGACA
TAGCGTTGGCTACCCGTGATATTGCTGAAGAGCTTGGCGGCGAATGGGCTGACCGCTTCCTCGTGCTTTA
CGGTATCGCCGCTCCCGATTCGCAGCGCATCGCCTTCTATCGCCTTCTTGACGAGTTCTTCTGAATTGAA
AAAGGAAGAGTATGAGTATTCAACATTTCCGTGTCGCCCTTATTCCCTTTTTTGCGGCATTTTGCCTTCC
TGTTTTTGCTCACCCAGAAACGCTGGTGAAAGTAAAAGATGCTGAAGATCAGTTGGGTGCACGAGTGGGT
TACATCGAACTGGATCTCAACAGCGGTAAGATCCTTGAGAGTTTTCGCCCCGAAGAACGTTTTCCAATGA
TGAGCACTTTTAAAGTTCTGCTATGTGGCGCGGTATTATCCCGTATTGACGCCGGGCAAGAGCAACTCGG
TCGCCGCATACACTATTCTCAGAATGACTTGGTTGAGTACTCACCAGTCACAGAAAAGCATCTTACGGAT
GGCATGACAGTAAGAGAATTATGCAGTGCTGCCATAACCATGAGTGATAACACTGCGGCCAACTTACTTC
TGACAACGATCGGAGGACCGAAGGAGCTAACCGCTTTTTTGCACAACATGGGGGATCATGTAACTCGCCT
TGATCGTTGGGAACCGGAGCTGAATGAAGCCATACCAAACGACGAGCGTGACACCACGATGCCTGTAGCA
ATGGCAACAACGTTGCGCAAACTATTAACTGGCGAACTACTTACTCTAGCTTCCCGGCAACAATTAATAG
ACTGGATGGAGGCGGATAAAGTTGCAGGACCACTTCTGCGCTCGGCCCTTCCGGCTGGCTGGTTTATTGC
TGATAAATCTGGAGCCGGTGAGCGTGGGTCTCGCGGTATCATTGCAGCACTGGGGCCAGATGGTAAGCCC
TCCCGTATCGTAGTTATCTACACGACGGGGAGCCAGGCAACTATGGATGAACGAAATAGACAGATCGCTG
AGATAGGTGCCTCACTGATTAAGCATTGGTAACTGTCAGACCAAGTTTACTCATATATACTTTAGATTGA
TTTAAAACTTCATTTTTAATTTAAAAGGATCTAGGTGAAGATCCTTTTTGATAATCTCATGACCAAAATC
CCTTAACGTGAGTTTTCGTTCCACTGAGCGTCAGACCCCGTAGAAAAGATCAAAG
